Addgene plasmid #169920: pCAG-spCas9-N57
Purpose: Expression of SpCas9-N57 fusion protein to enhace site-specific DNA integration.
Depositing lab: Zhili Rong. Depositing organization: Southern Medical University. Publication: Enhancing site-specific DNA integration by a Cas9 nuclease fused with a DNA donor-binding domain. Ma S, Wang X, Hu Y, Lv J, Liu C, Liao K, Guo X, Wang D, Lin Y, Rong Z. Nucleic Acids Res. 2020 Oct 9;48(18):10590-10601. doi: 10.1093/nar/gkaa779. PubMed 32986839.
Backbone
  Vector backbone: pCAG-spCas9
  Backbone manufacturer: Addgene # 52962
  Vector type: CRISPR
Growth in bacteria
  Bacterial resistance: Ampicillin, 100 μg/mL
  Growth temperature: 37°C
  Growth strain: NEB Stable
  Copy number: Unknown
Gene/Insert
  Gene/Insert name: SpCas9-N57
  Species: Synthetic
  Mutation: N57 is the PAI domain of SB100X
  Promoter: CAG
  Cloning method: Gibson Cloning
Terms and licenses: Academic/Nonprofit Terms; Industry Terms: Not Available to Industry
How to cite: pCAG-spCas9-N57 was a gift from Zhili Rong (Addgene plasmid # 169920 ; http://n2t.net/addgene:169920 ; RRID:Addgene_169920)
