[The description below was written by a language model from this plasmid's Addgene catalogue record and pLannotate feature annotations shown in this document.]
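Description:
pCAG-spCas9-N57 is a mammalian expression plasmid of about 8.8 kb in the CRISPR vector class, built by Gibson cloning on the pCAG-spCas9 backbone. It is propagated in E. coli through a high-copy ColE1/pUC-type origin and selected with ampicillin via the β-lactamase gene and its native promoter. Remnants of lac regulatory sequence (lac promoter, operator, CAP site and a lacI fragment) and a partial bom region are backbone carry-overs with no evident role in the payload. No mammalian selection marker, reporter or guide RNA cassette appears in the feature table, so the guide RNA would presumably have to come from a separate construct.

The single expression unit is driven by the CAG promoter, annotated here as the CMV immediate-early enhancer, the chicken β-actin promoter and a chimeric β-actin/β-globin intron, which together give strong constitutive transcription in many mammalian cell types. The open reading frame begins with a 3xFLAG epitope tag for detection, continues through Streptococcus pyogenes Cas9, and ends with a C-terminal fragment of the hyperactive Sleeping Beauty transposase SB100X, followed by an SV40 polyadenylation signal. The record identifies this fragment, N57, as the PAI domain of SB100X. A short stretch between Cas9 and N57 is annotated as a FAPα2 fragment and is most likely a linker that matched by similarity. Likewise, the small HBB hit at the end of the intron probably reflects the β-globin-derived sequence.

The stated purpose is to express the SpCas9-N57 fusion to enhance site-specific DNA integration. According to the associated publication title, the added domain binds the DNA donor, which would bring the donor to the Cas9 cut site.
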