Features (pLannotate 1.2.2; 18 found; start..end, strand, type, name):
      1..380     +  enhancer       CMV enhancer: human cytomegalovirus immediate early enhancer
    382..496     +  promoter       chicken β-actin promoter (fragment): contains a 21-bp deletion relative to the standard chicken β-actin promoter
    483..609     +  promoter       chicken β-actin promoter (fragment): contains a 21-bp deletion relative to the standard chicken β-actin promoter
    610..1626    +  intron         chimeric intron: chimera between introns from chicken β-actin and rabbit β-globin
   1624..1683    +  CDS            HBB (fragment): HBB_LEPEU - Experimental evidence at protein level: Swiss-Prot protein existence level 1. Involved in oxygen transport from the lung to the various peripheral tissues. From Lepus europaeus (European hare).
   1705..1770    +  CDS            3xFLAG: three tandem FLAG® epitope tags, followed by an enterokinase cleavage site
   1819..5922    +  CDS            cas9: CAS9_STRP1 - Also known as csn1 From Streptococcus pyogenes serotype M1.
   5995..6020    +  CDS            FAPα2 (fragment): fluorogen-activating protein composed of a dimer of the L5-MG single-chain antibody fragment (Szent-Gyorgyi et al., 2008) binds malachite green derivatives to produce red fluorescence
   6058..6229    +  CDS            SB100X (fragment): hyperactive variant of the Sleeping Beauty transposase (Mátés et al., 2009)
   6297..6418    +  polyA_signal   SV40 poly(A) signal: SV40 polyadenylation signal
   6491..6507    -  protein_bind   lac operator: The lac repressor binds to the lac operator to inhibit transcription in E. coli. This inhibition can be relieved by adding lactose or isopropyl-β-D-thiogalactopyranoside (IPTG). lac repressor encoded by lacI
   6515..6545    -  promoter       lac promoter: promoter for the E. coli lac operon
   6560..6581    -  protein_bind   CAP binding site: CAP binding activates transcription in the presence of cAMP. E. coli catabolite activator protein
   6594..6686    -  CDS            lacI (fragment): lac repressor; lacI; The lac repressor binds to the lac operator to inhibit transcription in E. coli. This inhibition can be relieved by adding lactose or isopropyl-β-D-thiogalactopyranoside (IPTG).
   6869..7457    -  rep_origin     ori: high-copy-number ColE1/pMB1/pBR322/pUC origin of replication
   7628..8488    -  CDS            AmpR: β-lactamase; bla; confers resistance to ampicillin, carbenicillin, and related antibiotics
   8489..8593    -  promoter       AmpR promoter: bla
   8664..8708    -  misc_feature   bom (fragment): basis of mobility region from pBR322
>Addgene plasmid #169920 | pCAG-spCas9-N57 | addgene full sequence | sequence record 336052 | Addgene NGS Result
GACATTGATTATTGACTAGTTATTAATAGTAATCAATTACGGGGTCATTAGTTCATAGCCCATATATGGA
GTTCCGCGTTACATAACTTACGGTAAATGGCCCGCCTGGCTGACCGCCCAACGACCCCCGCCCATTGACG
TCAATAATGACGTATGTTCCCATAGTAACGCCAATAGGGACTTTCCATTGACGTCAATGGGTGGAGTATT
TACGGTAAACTGCCCACTTGGCAGTACATCAAGTGTATCATATGCCAAGTACGCCCCCTATTGACGTCAA
TGACGGTAAATGGCCCGCCTGGCATTATGCCCAGTACATGACCTTATGGGACTTTCCTACTTGGCAGTAC
ATCTACGTATTAGTCATCGCTATTACCATGGTCGAGGTGAGCCCCACGTTCTGCTTCACTCTCCCCATCT
CCCCCCCCTCCCCACCCCCAATTTTGTATTTATTTATTTTTTAATTATTTTGTGCAGCGATGGGGGCGGG
GCGGGGCGAGGCGGAGAGGTGCGGCGGCAGCCAATCAGAGCGGCGCGCTCCGAAAGTTTCCTTTTATGGC
GAGGCGGCGGCGGCGGCGGCCCTATAAAAAGCGAAGCGCGCGGCGGGCGGGAGTCGCTGCGCGCTGCCTT
CGCCCCGTGCCCCGCTCCGCCGCCGCCTCGCGCCGCCCGCCCCGGCTCTGACTGACCGCGTTACTCCCAC
AGGTGAGCGGGCGGGACGGCCCTTCTCCTCCGGGCTGTAATTAGCGCTTGGTTTAATGACGGCTTGTTTC
TTTTCTGTGGCTGCGTGAAAGCCTTGAGGGGCTCCGGGAGGGCCCTTTGTGCGGGGGGAGCGGCTCGGGG
GGTGCGTGCGTGTGTGTGTGCGTGGGGAGCGCCGCGTGCGGCTCCGCGCTGCCCGGCGGCTGTGAGCGCT
GCGGGCGCGGCGCGGGGCTTTGTGCGCTCCGCAGTGTGCGCGAGGGGAGCGCGGCCGGGGGCGGTGCCCC
GCGGTGCGGGGGGGGCTGCGAGGGGAACAAAGGCTGCGTGCGGGGTGTGTGCGTGGGGGGGTGAGCAGGG
GGTGTGGGCGCGTCGGTCGGGCTGCAACCCCCCCTGCACCCCCCTCCCCGAGTTGCTGAGCACGGCCCGG
CTTCGGGTGCGGGGCTCCGTACGGGGCGTGGCGCGGGGCTCGCCGTGCCGGGCGGGGGGTGGCGGCAGGT
GGGGGTGCCGGGCGGGGCGGGGCCGCCTCGGGCCGGGGAGGGCTCGGGGGAGGGGCGCGGCGGCCCCCGG
AGCGCCGGCGGCTGTCGAGGCGCGGCGAGCCGCAGCCATTGCCTTTTATGGTAATCGTGCGAGAGGGCGC
AGGGACTTCCTTTGTCCCAAATCTGTGCGGAGCCGAAATCTGGGAGGCGCCGCCGCACCCCCTCTAGCGG
GCGCGGGGCGAAGCGGTGCGGCGCCGGCAGGAAGGAAATGGGCGGGGAGGGCCTTCGTGCGTCGCCGCGC
CGCCGTCCCCTTCTCCCTCTCCAGCCTCGGGGCTGTCCGCGGGGGGACGGCTGCCTTCGGGGGGGACGGG
GCAGGGCGGGGTTCGGCTTCTGGCGTGTGACCGGCGGCTCTAGCGCCTCTGCTAACCATGTTCATGCCTT
CTTCTTTTTCCTACAGCTCCTGGGCAACGTGCTGGTTATTGTGCTGTCTCATCATTTTGGCAAAGAATTC
TCTAGAGATATCGCTAGCACCATGGACTACAAAGACCATGACGGTGATTATAAAGATCATGACATCGATT
ACAAGGATGACGATGACAAGATGGCCCCCAAGAAGAAGAGGAAGGTGGGCATTCACCGCGGGGTACCCAT
GGACAAGAAGTACTCCATTGGGCTCGATATCGGCACAAACAGCGTCGGCTGGGCCGTCATTACGGACGAG
TACAAGGTGCCGAGCAAAAAATTCAAAGTTCTGGGCAATACCGATCGCCACAGCATAAAGAAGAACCTCA
TTGGCGCCCTCCTGTTCGACTCCGGGGAGACGGCCGAAGCCACGCGGCTCAAAAGAACAGCACGGCGCAG
ATATACCCGCAGAAAGAATCGGATCTGCTACCTGCAGGAGATCTTTAGTAATGAGATGGCTAAGGTGGAT
GACTCTTTCTTCCATAGGCTGGAGGAGTCCTTTTTGGTGGAGGAGGATAAAAAGCACGAGCGCCACCCAA
TCTTTGGCAATATCGTGGACGAGGTGGCGTACCATGAAAAGTACCCAACCATATATCATCTGAGGAAGAA
GCTTGTAGACAGTACTGATAAGGCTGACTTGCGGTTGATCTATCTCGCGCTGGCGCATATGATCAAATTT
CGGGGACACTTCCTCATCGAGGGGGACCTGAACCCAGACAACAGCGATGTCGACAAACTCTTTATCCAAC
TGGTTCAGACTTACAATCAGCTTTTCGAAGAGAACCCGATCAACGCATCCGGAGTTGACGCCAAAGCAAT
CCTGAGCGCTAGGCTGTCCAAATCCCGGCGGCTCGAAAACCTCATCGCACAGCTCCCTGGGGAGAAGAAG
AACGGCCTGTTTGGTAATCTTATCGCCCTGTCACTCGGGCTGACCCCCAACTTTAAATCTAACTTCGACC
TGGCCGAAGATGCCAAGCTTCAACTGAGCAAAGACACCTACGATGATGATCTCGACAATCTGCTGGCCCA
GATCGGCGACCAGTACGCAGACCTTTTTTTGGCGGCAAAGAACCTGTCAGACGCCATTCTGCTGAGTGAT
ATTCTGCGAGTGAACACGGAGATCACCAAAGCTCCGCTGAGCGCTAGTATGATCAAGCGCTATGATGAGC
ACCACCAAGACTTGACTTTGCTGAAGGCCCTTGTCAGACAGCAACTGCCTGAGAAGTACAAGGAAATTTT
CTTCGATCAGTCTAAAAATGGCTACGCCGGATACATTGACGGCGGAGCAAGCCAGGAGGAATTTTACAAA
TTTATTAAGCCCATCTTGGAAAAAATGGACGGCACCGAGGAGCTGCTGGTAAAGCTTAACAGAGAAGATC
TGTTGCGCAAACAGCGCACTTTCGACAATGGAAGCATCCCCCACCAGATTCACCTGGGCGAACTGCACGC
TATCCTCAGGCGGCAAGAGGATTTCTACCCCTTTTTGAAAGATAACAGGGAAAAGATTGAGAAAATCCTC
ACATTTCGGATACCCTACTATGTAGGCCCCCTCGCCCGGGGAAATTCCAGATTCGCGTGGATGACTCGCA
AATCAGAAGAGACCATCACTCCCTGGAACTTCGAGGAAGTCGTGGATAAGGGGGCCTCTGCCCAGTCCTT
CATCGAAAGGATGACTAACTTTGATAAAAATCTGCCTAACGAAAAGGTGCTTCCTAAACACTCTCTGCTG
TACGAGTACTTCACAGTTTATAACGAGCTCACCAAGGTCAAATACGTCACAGAAGGGATGAGAAAGCCAG
CATTCCTGTCTGGAGAGCAGAAGAAAGCTATCGTGGACCTCCTCTTCAAGACGAACCGGAAAGTTACCGT
GAAACAGCTCAAAGAAGACTATTTCAAAAAGATTGAATGTTTCGACTCTGTTGAAATCAGCGGAGTGGAG
GATCGCTTCAACGCATCCCTGGGAACGTATCACGATCTCCTGAAAATCATTAAAGACAAGGACTTCCTGG
ACAATGAGGAGAACGAGGACATTCTTGAGGACATTGTCCTCACCCTTACGTTGTTTGAAGATAGGGAGAT
GATTGAAGAACGCTTGAAAACTTACGCTCATCTCTTCGACGACAAAGTCATGAAACAGCTCAAGAGGCGC
CGATATACAGGATGGGGGCGGCTGTCAAGAAAACTGATCAATGGGATCCGAGACAAGCAGAGTGGAAAGA
CAATCCTGGATTTTCTTAAGTCCGATGGATTTGCCAACAGGAACTTCATGCAGTTGATCCATGATGACTC
TCTCACCTTTAAGGAGGACATCCAGAAAGCACAAGTTTCTGGCCAGGGGGACAGTCTTCACGAGCACATC
GCTAATCTTGCAGGTAGCCCAGCTATCAAAAAGGGAATACTGCAGACCGTTAAGGTCGTGGATGAACTCG
TCAAAGTAATGGGAAGGCATAAGCCCGAGAATATCGTTATCGAGATGGCCCGAGAGAACCAAACTACCCA
GAAGGGACAGAAGAACAGTAGGGAAAGGATGAAGAGGATTGAAGAGGGTATAAAAGAACTGGGGTCCCAA
ATCCTTAAGGAACACCCAGTTGAAAACACCCAGCTTCAGAATGAGAAGCTCTACCTGTACTACCTGCAGA
ACGGCAGGGACATGTACGTGGATCAGGAACTGGACATCAATCGGCTCTCCGACTACGACGTGGATCATAT
CGTGCCCCAGTCTTTTCTCAAAGATGATTCTATTGATAATAAAGTGTTGACAAGATCCGATAAAAATAGA
GGGAAGAGTGATAACGTCCCCTCAGAAGAAGTTGTCAAGAAAATGAAAAATTATTGGCGGCAGCTGCTGA
ACGCCAAACTGATCACACAACGGAAGTTCGATAATCTGACTAAGGCTGAACGAGGTGGCCTGTCTGAGTT
GGATAAAGCCGGCTTCATCAAAAGGCAGCTTGTTGAGACACGCCAGATCACCAAGCACGTGGCCCAAATT
CTCGATTCACGCATGAACACCAAGTACGATGAAAATGACAAACTGATTCGAGAGGTGAAAGTTATTACTC
TGAAGTCTAAGCTGGTCTCAGATTTCAGAAAGGACTTTCAGTTTTATAAGGTGAGAGAGATCAACAATTA
CCACCATGCGCATGATGCCTACCTGAATGCAGTGGTAGGCACTGCACTTATCAAAAAATATCCCAAGCTT
GAATCTGAATTTGTTTACGGAGACTATAAAGTGTACGATGTTAGGAAAATGATCGCAAAGTCTGAGCAGG
AAATAGGCAAGGCCACCGCTAAGTACTTCTTTTACAGCAATATTATGAATTTTTTCAAGACCGAGATTAC
ACTGGCCAATGGAGAGATTCGGAAGCGACCACTTATCGAAACAAACGGAGAAACAGGAGAAATCGTGTGG
GACAAGGGTAGGGATTTCGCGACAGTCCGGAAGGTCCTGTCCATGCCGCAGGTGAACATCGTTAAAAAGA
CCGAAGTACAGACCGGAGGCTTCTCCAAGGAAAGTATCCTCCCGAAAAGGAACAGCGACAAGCTGATCGC
ACGCAAAAAAGATTGGGACCCCAAGAAATACGGCGGATTCGATTCTCCTACAGTCGCTTACAGTGTACTG
GTTGTGGCCAAAGTGGAGAAAGGGAAGTCTAAAAAACTCAAAAGCGTCAAGGAACTGCTGGGCATCACAA
TCATGGAGCGATCAAGCTTCGAAAAAAACCCCATCGACTTTCTCGAGGCGAAAGGATATAAAGAGGTCAA
AAAAGACCTCATCATTAAGCTTCCCAAGTACTCTCTCTTTGAGCTTGAAAACGGCCGGAAACGAATGCTC
GCTAGTGCGGGCGAGCTGCAGAAAGGTAACGAGCTGGCACTGCCCTCTAAATACGTTAATTTCTTGTATC
TGGCCAGCCACTATGAAAAGCTCAAAGGGTCTCCCGAAGATAATGAGCAGAAGCAGCTGTTCGTGGAACA
ACACAAACACTACCTTGATGAGATCATCGAGCAAATAAGCGAATTCTCCAAAAGAGTGATCCTCGCCGAC
GCTAACCTCGATAAGGTGCTTTCTGCTTACAATAAGCACAGGGATAAGCCCATCAGGGAGCAGGCAGAAA
ACATTATCCACTTGTTTACTCTGACCAACTTGGGCGCGCCTGCAGCCTTCAAGTACTTCGACACCACCAT
AGACAGAAAGCGGTACACCTCTACAAAGGAGGTCCTGGACGCCACACTGATTCATCAGTCAATTACGGGG
CTCTATGAAACAAGAATCGACCTCTCTCAGCTCGGTGGAGACAGCAGGGCTGACCCCAAGAAGAAGAGGA
AGGTGACCGGTGGTGGAGGCGGAGGTTCTGGGGGAGGAGGTAGTGGCGGTGGTGGTTCAGGAGGCGGCGG
AAGCTTGGATCCAGGTGGAGGTGGAAGCGGTGTTAACATGGGAAAATCAAAAGAAATCAGCCAAGACCTC
AGAAAAAGAATTGTAGACCTCCACAAGTCTGGTTCATCCTTGGGAGCAATTTCCAAACGCCTGGCGGTAC
CACGTTCATCTGTGCAAACAATAGTACGCAAGTATAAACACCATGGGACCACGCAGCCGTCATACCGCTG
AGCGGCCGCTATATGTACAAGTAACTGCAGCGCGGGGATCTCATGCTGGAGTTCTTCGCCCACCCCAACT
TGTTTATTGCAGCTTATAATGGTTACAAATAAAGCAATAGCATCACAAATTTCACAAATAAAGCATTTTT
TTCACTGCATTCTAGTTGTGGTTTGTCCAAACTCATCAATGTATCTTATCATGTCTGTATACCGTCGACC
TCTAGCTAGAGCTTGGCGTAATCATGGTCATAGCTGTTTCCTGTGTGAAATTGTTATCCGCTCACAATTC
CACACAACATACGAGCCGGAAGCATAAAGTGTAAAGCCTAGGGTGCCTAATGAGTGAGCTAACTCACATT
AATTGCGTTGCGCTCACTGCCCGCTTTCCAGTCGGGAAACCTGTCGTGCCAGCTGCATTAATGAATCGGC
CAACGCGCGGGGAGAGGCGGTTTGCGTATTGGGCGCTCTTCCGCTTCCTCGCTCACTGACTCGCTGCGCT
CGGTCGTTCGGCTGCGGCGAGCGGTATCAGCTCACTCAAAGGCGGTAATACGGTTATCCACAGAATCAGG
GGATAACGCAGGAAAGAACATGTGAGCAAAAGGCCAGCAAAAGGCCAGGAACCGTAAAAAGGCCGCGTTG
CTGGCGTTTTTCCATAGGCTCCGCCCCCCTGACGAGCATCACAAAAATCGACGCTCAAGTCAGAGGTGGC
GAAACCCGACAGGACTATAAAGATACCAGGCGTTTCCCCCTGGAAGCTCCCTCGTGCGCTCTCCTGTTCC
GACCCTGCCGCTTACCGGATACCTGTCCGCCTTTCTCCCTTCGGGAAGCGTGGCGCTTTCTCATAGCTCA
CGCTGTAGGTATCTCAGTTCGGTGTAGGTCGTTCGCTCCAAGCTGGGCTGTGTGCACGAACCCCCCGTTC
AGCCCGACCGCTGCGCCTTATCCGGTAACTATCGTCTTGAGTCCAACCCGGTAAGACACGACTTATCGCC
ACTGGCAGCAGCCACTGGTAACAGGATTAGCAGAGCGAGGTATGTAGGCGGTGCTACAGAGTTCTTGAAG
TGGTGGCCTAACTACGGCTACACTAGAAGAACAGTATTTGGTATCTGCGCTCTGCTGAAGCCAGTTACCT
TCGGAAAAAGAGTTGGTAGCTCTTGATCCGGCAAACAAACCACCGCTGGTAGCGGTGGTTTTTTTGTTTG
CAAGCAGCAGATTACGCGCAGAAAAAAAGGATCTCAAGAAGATCCTTTGATCTTTTCTACGGGGTCTGAC
GCTCAGTGGAACGAAAACTCACGTTAAGGGATTTTGGTCATGAGATTATCAAAAAGGATCTTCACCTAGA
TCCTTTTAAATTAAAAATGAAGTTTTAAATCAATCTAAAGTATATATGAGTAAACTTGGTCTGACAGTTA
CCAATGCTTAATCAGTGAGGCACCTATCTCAGCGATCTGTCTATTTCGTTCATCCATAGTTGCCTGACTC
CCCGTCGTGTAGATAACTACGATACGGGAGGGCTTACCATCTGGCCCCAGTGCTGCAATGATACCGCGAG
ACCCACGCTCACCGGCTCCAGATTTATCAGCAATAAACCAGCCAGCCGGAAGGGCCGAGCGCAGAAGTGG
TCCTGCAACTTTATCCGCCTCCATCCAGTCTATTAATTGTTGCCGGGAAGCTAGAGTAAGTAGTTCGCCA
GTTAATAGTTTGCGCAACGTTGTTGCCATTGCTACAGGCATCGTGGTGTCACGCTCGTCGTTTGGTATGG
CTTCATTCAGCTCCGGTTCCCAACGATCAAGGCGAGTTACATGATCCCCCATGTTGTGCAAAAAAGCGGT
TAGCTCCTTCGGTCCTCCGATCGTTGTCAGAAGTAAGTTGGCCGCAGTGTTATCACTCATGGTTATGGCA
GCACTGCATAATTCTCTTACTGTCATGCCATCCGTAAGATGCTTTTCTGTGACTGGTGAGTACTCAACCA
AGTCATTCTGAGAATAGTGTATGCGGCGACCGAGTTGCTCTTGCCCGGCGTCAATACGGGATAATACCGC
GCCACATAGCAGAACTTTAAAAGTGCTCATCATTGGAAAACGTTCTTCGGGGCGAAAACTCTCAAGGATC
TTACCGCTGTTGAGATCCAGTTCGATGTAACCCACTCGTGCACCCAACTGATCTTCAGCATCTTTTACTT
TCACCAGCGTTTCTGGGTGAGCAAAAACAGGAAGGCAAAATGCCGCAAAAAAGGGAATAAGGGCGACACG
GAAATGTTGAATACTCATACTCTTCCTTTTTCAATATTATTGAAGCATTTATCAGGGTTATTGTCTCATG
AGCGGATACATATTTGAATGTATTTAGAAAAATAAACAAATAGGGGTTCCGCGCACATTTCCCCGAAAAG
TGCCACCTGACGTCGACGGATCGGGAGATCGATCTCCCGATCCCCTAGGGTCGACTCTCAGTACAATCTG
CTCTGATGCCGCATAGTTAAGCCAGTATCTGCTCCCTGCTTGTGTGTTGGAGGTCGCTGAGTAGTGCGCG
AGCAAAATTTAAGCTACAACAAGGCAAGGCTTGACCGACAATTGATAGCGGCATGCTCGCGTT
